Addgene plasmid #56325: mVenus-CENPB-N-22
Purpose: Localization: Nucleus/Centromeres, Excitation: 515, Emission: 528
Depositing lab: Michael Davidson. Depositing organization: Florida State University, Tallahassee. Publication: Fluorescent protein tracking and detection: fluorescent protein structure and color variants. Rizzo MA, Davidson MW, Piston DW. Cold Spring Harb Protoc. 2009 Dec;2009(12):pdb.top63. doi: 10.1101/pdb.top63. PubMed 20150100.
Backbone
  Vector backbone: mVenus-N1
  Backbone size w/o insert (bp): 4750
  Vector type: Mammalian Expression
  Selectable markers: Neomycin (select with G418)
Growth in bacteria
  Bacterial resistance: Kanamycin, 50 μg/mL
  Growth temperature: 37°C
  Growth strain: DH5alpha
  Copy number: High Copy
Gene/Insert
  Gene/Insert name: CENPB (alt name: NM_001810.5)
  Species: H. sapiens (human)
  Mutation: aa 1-169 of CENPB (DNA Binding Domain)
  Entrez Gene: CENPB
  Promoter: CMV
  Tag / fusion protein: mVenus (C terminal on backbone)
  Cloning method: Unknown
  Sequencing primers: 5′ CMV-F; 3′ SV40pA-R
Terms and licenses: Academic/Nonprofit Terms; Industry Terms
Depositor comments: . Excitation = 515; Emission = 528
How to cite: mVenus-CENPB-N-22 was a gift from Michael Davidson (Addgene plasmid # 56325 ; http://n2t.net/addgene:56325 ; RRID:Addgene_56325)
