[The description below was written by a language model from this plasmid's Addgene catalogue record and pLannotate feature annotations shown in this document.]
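Description:
mVenus-CENPB-N-22 is a mammalian expression plasmid built on the mVenus-N1 backbone. It produces a yellow fluorescent marker for centromeres in the nucleus. The sequenced construct is 5,228 nt. It is maintained at high copy in E. coli through a ColE1/pUC-type origin and also carries an f1 phage origin. A single NeoR/KanR gene (Tn5 aminoglycoside phosphotransferase) handles selection in both hosts. A bacterial bla-type promoter and the SV40 enhancer/early promoter sit in tandem upstream of it, and an HSV TK polyadenylation signal follows it. The gene therefore gives kanamycin resistance in bacteria and G418 resistance in transfected mammalian cells.

The expression cassette is driven by the human cytomegalovirus immediate early enhancer and promoter. The insert encodes amino acids 1–169 of human CENPB, the DNA-binding domain, which recognises the CENP-B box motif in alphoid satellite DNA. This fragment is joined through residual multiple cloning site sequence to mVenus at its C terminus. mVenus is the monomeric A206K variant of Venus YFP, here mammalian codon-optimised. The transcript ends at an SV40 poly(A) signal. Because only the DNA-binding domain is present, the fusion acts mainly as a targeting module that concentrates fluorescence at centromeres rather than as a full-length functional CENP-B. The record gives excitation at 515 nm and emission at 528 nm.

The annotation software also flagged several short fragments: RSF ori, SV40 large T antigen, ble and bGH poly(A). These appear to be partial matches to backbone sequence rather than functional elements. The plasmid is intended for transient or stable transfection to visualise centromeres by fluorescence microscopy, and belongs to a collection of fluorescent protein localisation fusions.
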