Features (pLannotate 1.2.2; 16 found; start..end, strand, type, name):
      1..51      +  rep_origin     RSF ori (fragment): Plasmids containing the RSF 1030 origin of replication can be propagated in E. coli cells that contain additional plasmids with compatible origins.
    119..422     +  enhancer       CMV enhancer: human cytomegalovirus immediate early enhancer
    423..626     +  promoter       CMV promoter: human cytomegalovirus (CMV) immediate early promoter
    659..1165    +  CDS            CENPB (fragment): CENPB_HUMAN - Experimental evidence at protein level: Swiss-Prot protein existence level 1. Interacts with centromeric heterochromatin in chromosomes and binds to a specific 17 bp subset of alphoid satellite DNA, called the CENP-B box (PubMed:11726497). May organize arrays of centromere satellite DNA into a higher-order structure which then directs centromere formation and kinetochore assembly in mammalian chromosomes (Probable). From Homo sapiens (Human).
   1166..1218    +  misc_feature   MCS: multiple cloning site
   1232..1951    +  CDS            mVenus: Venus YFP with monomerizing A206K mutation (Nagai et al., 2002; Kremers et al., 2006) mammalian codon-optimized
   1968..2051    +  CDS            large T antigen (fragment): large T antigen from SV40 (simian virus 40)
   2074..2195    +  polyA_signal   SV40 poly(A) signal: SV40 polyadenylation signal
   2229..2657    -  rep_origin     f1 ori (sequence partly withheld): f1 bacteriophage origin of replication; arrow indicates direction of (+) strand synthesis
   2684..2788    +  promoter       AmpR promoter: bla
   2790..3147    +  promoter       SV40 promoter: SV40 enhancer and early promoter
   3182..3976    +  CDS            NeoR/KanR: aminoglycoside phosphotransferase from Tn5; aph(3')-II (or nptII); confers resistance to neomycin, kanamycin, and G418 (Geneticin®)
   3997..4149    +  CDS            ble (fragment): BLE_KLEPN - Experimental evidence at protein level: Swiss-Prot protein existence level 1. Binding protein with a strong affinity to the bleomycin family of antibiotics. Binds to CL990; an antimitotic-antibiotic compound. From Klebsiella pneumoniae.
   4208..4255    +  polyA_signal   HSV TK poly(A) signal: herpes simplex virus thymidine kinase polyadenylation signal (Cole and Stacy, 1985)
   4346..4362    -  polyA_signal   bGH poly(A) signal (fragment): bovine growth hormone polyadenylation signal
   4584..5172    +  rep_origin     ori: high-copy-number ColE1/pMB1/pBR322/pUC origin of replication
>Addgene plasmid #56325 | mVenus-CENPB-N-22 | addgene full sequence | sequence record 210576 | Addgene NGS Result
CATGTTCTTTCCTGCGTTATCCCCTGATTCTGTGGATAACCGTATTACCGCCATGCATTAGTTATTAATA
GTAATCAATTACGGGGTCATTAGTTCATAGCCCATATATGGAGTTCCGCGTTACATAACTTACGGTAAAT
GGCCCGCCTGGCTGACCGCCCAACGACCCCCGCCCATTGACGTCAATAATGACGTATGTTCCCATAGTAA
CGCCAATAGGGACTTTCCATTGACGTCAATGGGTGGAGTATTTACGGTAAACTGCCCACTTGGCAGTACA
TCAAGTGTATCATATGCCAAGTACGCCCCCTATTGACGTCAATGACGGTAAATGGCCCGCCTGGCATTAT
GCCCAGTACATGACCTTATGGGACTTTCCTACTTGGCAGTACATCTACGTATTAGTCATCGCTATTACCA
TGGTGATGCGGTTTTGGCAGTACATCAATGGGCGTGGATAGCGGTTTGACTCACGGGGATTTCCAAGTCT
CCACCCCATTGACGTCAATGGGAGTTTGTTTTGGCACCAAAATCAACGGGACTTTCCAAAATGTCGTAAC
AACTCCGCCCCATTGACGCAAATGGGCGGTAGGCGTGTACGGTGGGAGGTCTATATAAGCAGAGCTGGTT
TAGTGAACCGTCAGATCCGCTAGCCACCATGGGCCCCAAGCGGCGGCAGCTGACGTTCCGGGAGAAGTCG
CGGATCATCCAGGAGGTGGAGGAGAACCCGGACCTACGCAAGGGCGAGATCGCGCGGCGCTTCAACATCC
CGCCGTCCACGCTGAGCACGATCCTGAAGAACAAGCGCGCCATCCTGGCGTCGGAGCGCAAGTACGGGGT
GGCCTCCACCTGCCGCAAGACCAACAAGCTGTCTCCCTACGACAAGCTCGAGGGCTTGCTCATCGCCTGG
TTCCAGCAGATCCGCGCCGCCGGCCTGCCGGTCAAGGGCATCATCCTCAAGGAGAAGGCGCTGCGCATAG
CCGAGGAGCTGGGCATGGACGACTTCACCGCCTCCAACGGCTGGCTGGACCGCTTCCGCCGGCGCCACGG
CGTGGTGTCCTGCAGCGGCGTGGCCCGCGCCCGCGCGCGAAACGCTGCCCCCCGCACCCCGGCGGCGCCT
GCCAGTCCGGCCGCGGTGCCCTCGGAGGGCAGTGGCGGGAGCACTCTCGAGCTCAAGCTTCGAATTCTGC
AGTCGACGGTACCGCGGGCCCGGGATCCACCGGTCGCCACCATGGTGAGCAAGGGCGAGGAGCTGTTCAC
CGGGGTGGTGCCCATCCTGGTCGAGCTGGACGGCGACGTAAACGGCCACAAGTTCAGCGTGTCCGGCGAG
GGCGAGGGCGATGCCACCTACGGCAAGCTGACCCTGAAGCTGATCTGCACCACCGGCAAGCTGCCCGTGC
CCTGGCCCACCCTCGTGACCACCCTGGGCTACGGCCTGCAGTGCTTCGCCCGCTACCCCGACCACATGAA
GCAGCACGACTTCTTCAAGTCCGCCATGCCCGAAGGCTACGTCCAGGAGCGCACCATCTTCTTCAAGGAC
GACGGCAACTACAAGACCCGCGCCGAGGTGAAGTTCGAGGGCGACACCCTGGTGAACCGCATCGAGCTGA
AGGGCATCGACTTCAAGGAGGACGGCAACATCCTGGGGCACAAGCTGGAGTACAACTACAACAGCCACAA
CGTCTATATCACCGCCGACAAGCAGAAGAACGGCATCAAGGCCAACTTCAAGATCCGCCACAACATCGAG
GACGGCGGCGTGCAGCTCGCCGACCACTACCAGCAGAACACCCCCATCGGCGACGGCCCCGTGCTGCTGC
CCGACAACCACTACCTGAGCTACCAGTCCAAGCTGAGCAAAGACCCCAACGAGAAGCGCGATCACATGGT
CCTGCTGGAGTTCGTGACCGCCGCCGGGATCACTCTCGGCATGGACGAGCTGTACAAGTAAAGCGGCCGC
GACTCTAGATCATAATCAGCCATACCACATTTGTAGAGGTTTTACTTGCTTTAAAAAACCTCCCACACCT
CCCCCTGAACCTGAAACATAAAATGAATGCAATTGTTGTTGTTAACTTGTTTATTGCAGCTTATAATGGT
TACAAATAAAGCAATAGCATCACAAATTTCACAAATAAAGCATTTTTTTCACTGCATTCTAGTTGTGGTT
TGTCCAAACTCATCAATGTATCTTAAGGCGTAAATTGTAAGCGTTAATATTTTGTTAAAATTCGCGTTAA
ATTTTTGTTAAATCAGCTCATTTTTTAACCAATAGGCCGAAATCGGCAAAATCCCTTATAAATCAAAAGA
ATAGACCGAGATAGGGT
[37 nt withheld, positions 2328-2364]
AAAGAACGTGGACTCCAACGTCAAAGG
[49 nt withheld, positions 2392-2440]
T
[91 nt withheld, positions 2442-2532]
G
[124 nt withheld, positions 2534-2657]
CAGGTGGCACTTTTCGGGGAAATGTGCGCGGAACCCCTATTTGTTTATTTTTCTAAATACATTCAAATAT
GTATCCGCTCATGAGACAATAACCCTGATAAATGCTTCAATAATATTGAAAAAGGAAGAGTCCTGAGGCG
GAAAGAACCAGCTGTGGAATGTGTGTCAGTTAGGGTGTGGAAAGTCCCCAGGCTCCCCAGCAGGCAGAAG
TATGCAAAGCATGCATCTCAATTAGTCAGCAACCAGGTGTGGAAAGTCCCCAGGCTCCCCAGCAGGCAGA
AGTATGCAAAGCATGCATCTCAATTAGTCAGCAACCATAGTCCCGCCCCTAACTCCGCCCATCCCGCCCC
TAACTCCGCCCAGTTCCGCCCATTCTCCGCCCCATGGCTGACTAATTTTTTTTATTTATGCAGAGGCCGA
GGCCGCCTCGGCCTCTGAGCTATTCCAGAAGTAGTGAGGAGGCTTTTTTGGAGGCCTAGGCTTTTGCAAA
GATCGATCAAGAGACAGGATGAGGATCGTTTCGCATGATTGAACAAGATGGATTGCACGCAGGTTCTCCG
GCCGCTTGGGTGGAGAGGCTATTCGGCTATGACTGGGCACAACAGACAATCGGCTGCTCTGATGCCGCCG
TGTTCCGGCTGTCAGCGCAGGGGCGCCCGGTTCTTTTTGTCAAGACCGACCTGTCCGGTGCCCTGAATGA
ACTGCAAGACGAGGCAGCGCGGCTATCGTGGCTGGCCACGACGGGCGTTCCTTGCGCAGCTGTGCTCGAC
GTTGTCACTGAAGCGGGAAGGGACTGGCTGCTATTGGGCGAAGTGCCGGGGCAGGATCTCCTGTCATCTC
ACCTTGCTCCTGCCGAGAAAGTATCCATCATGGCTGATGCAATGCGGCGGCTGCATACGCTTGATCCGGC
TACCTGCCCATTCGACCACCAAGCGAAACATCGCATCGAGCGAGCACGTACTCGGATGGAAGCCGGTCTT
GTCGATCAGGATGATCTGGACGAAGAGCATCAGGGGCTCGCGCCAGCCGAACTGTTCGCCAGGCTCAAGG
CGAGCATGCCCGACGGCGAGGATCTCGTCGTGACCCATGGCGATGCCTGCTTGCCGAATATCATGGTGGA
AAATGGCCGCTTTTCTGGATTCATCGACTGTGGCCGGCTGGGTGTGGCGGACCGCTATCAGGACATAGCG
TTGGCTACCCGTGATATTGCTGAAGAGCTTGGCGGCGAATGGGCTGACCGCTTCCTCGTGCTTTACGGTA
TCGCCGCTCCCGATTCGCAGCGCATCGCCTTCTATCGCCTTCTTGACGAGTTCTTCTGAGCGGGACTCTG
GGGTTCGAAATGACCGACCAAGCGACGCCCAACCTGCCATCACGAGATTTCGATTCCACCGCCGCCTTCT
ATGAAAGGTTGGGCTTCGGAATCGTTTTCCGGGACGCCGGCTGGATGATCCTCCAGCGCGGGGATCTCAT
GCTGGAGTTCTTCGCCCACCCTAGGGGGAGGCTAACTGAAACACGGAAGGAGACAATACCGGAAGGAACC
CGCGCTATGACGGCAATAAAAAGACAGAATAAAACGCACGGTGTTGGGTCGTTTGTTCATAAACGCGGGG
TTCGGTCCCAGGGCTGGCACTCTGTCGATACCCCACCGAGACCCCATTGGGGCCAATACGCCCGCGTTTC
TTCCTTTTCCCCACCCCACCCCCCAAGTTCGGGTGAAGGCCCAGGGCTCGCAGCCAACGTCGGGGCGGCA
GGCCCTGCCATAGCCTCAGGTTACTCATATATACTTTAGATTGATTTAAAACTTCATTTTTAATTTAAAA
GGATCTAGGTGAAGATCCTTTTTGATAATCTCATGACCAAAATCCCTTAACGTGAGTTTTCGTTCCACTG
AGCGTCAGACCCCGTAGAAAAGATCAAAGGATCTTCTTGAGATCCTTTTTTTCTGCGCGTAATCTGCTGC
TTGCAAACAAAAAAACCACCGCTACCAGCGGTGGTTTGTTTGCCGGATCAAGAGCTACCAACTCTTTTTC
CGAAGGTAACTGGCTTCAGCAGAGCGCAGATACCAAATACTGTTCTTCTAGTGTAGCCGTAGTTAGGCCA
CCACTTCAAGAACTCTGTAGCACCGCCTACATACCTCGCTCTGCTAATCCTGTTACCAGTGGCTGCTGCC
AGTGGCGATAAGTCGTGTCTTACCGGGTTGGACTCAAGACGATAGTTACCGGATAAGGCGCAGCGGTCGG
GCTGAACGGGGGGTTCGTGCACACAGCCCAGCTTGGAGCGAACGACCTACACCGAACTGAGATACCTACA
GCGTGAGCTATGAGAAAGCGCCACGCTTCCCGAAGGGAGAAAGGCGGACAGGTATCCGGTAAGCGGCAGG
GTCGGAACAGGAGAGCGCACGAGGGAGCTTCCAGGGGGAAACGCCTGGTATCTTTATAGTCCTGTCGGGT
TTCGCCACCTCTGACTTGAGCGTCGATTTTTGTGATGCTCGTCAGGGGGGCGGAGCCTATGGAAAAACGC
CAGCAACGCGGCCTTTTTACGGTTCCTGGCCTTTTGCTGGCCTTTTGCTCA
