>Addgene plasmid #56325 | mVenus-CENPB-N-22 | depositor partial sequence | sequence record 87226 | insert sequence
GACGGTCAGATCCGCTAGCCACCATGGGCCCCAAGCGGCGGCAGCTGACGTTCCGGGAGAAGTCGCGGAT
CATCCAGGAGGTGGAGGAGAACCCGGACCTACGCAAGGGCGAGATCGCGCGGCGCTTCAACATCCCGCCG
TCCACGCTGAGCACGATCCTGAAGAACAAGCGCGCCATCCTGGCGTCGGAGCGCAAGTACGGGGTGGCCT
CCACCTGCCGCAAGACCAACAAGCTGTCTCCCTACGACAAGCTCGAGGGCTTGCTCATCGCCTGGTTCCA
GCAGATCCGCGCCGCCGGCCTGCCGGTCAAGGGCATCATCCTCAAGGAGAAGGCGCTGCGCATAGCCGAG
GAGCTGGGCATGGACGACTTCACCGCCTCCAACGGCTGGCTGGACCGCTTCCGCCGGCGCCACGGCGTGG
TGTCCTGCAGCGGCGTGGCCCGCGCCCGCGCGCGAAACGCTGCCCCCCGCACCCCGGCGGCGCCTGCCAG
TCCGGCCGCGGTGCCCTCGGAGGGCAGTGGCGGGAGCACTCTCGAGCTCAAGCTTCGAATTCTGCAGTCG
ACGGTACCGCGGGCCCGGGATCCACCGGTCGCCACCATGGTGAGCAAGGGCGAGGAGCTGTTCACCGGGG
TGGTGCCCATCCTGGTCGAGCTGGACGGCGACGTAAACGGCCACAAGTTCAGCGTGTCCGGCGAGGGCGA
GGGCGATGCCACCTACGGCAAGCTGACCCTGAAGCTGATCTGCACCACCGGCAAGCTGCCCGTGCCCTGG
CCCACCCTCGTGACCACCCTGGGCTACGGCCTGCAGTGCTTCGCCCGCTACCCCGACCACATGAAGCAGC
ACGACTTCTTCAAGTCCGCCATGCCCGAAGGCTACGTCCAGGAGCGCACCATCTTCTTCAAGGACGACGG
CAACTACAAGACCCGCGCCGAGGTGAAGTTCGAGGGCGACACCCTGGTGAACCGCATCGAGCTGAAGGGC
ATCGACTTCAAGGAGGACGGCAACATCCTGGGGCACAAGCTGGAGTACAACTACAACAGCCACAACGTCT
ATATCACCGCCGACAAGCAGAAGAACGGCATCAAGGCCAACTTCAAGATCCGCCACAACATCGAGGACGG
CGGCGTGCAGCTCGCCGACCACTACCAGCAGAACACCCCCATCGGCGACGGCCCCGTGCTGCTGCCCGAC
AACCACTACCTGAGCTACCAGTCCAAGCTGAGCAAAGACCCCAACGAGAAGCGCGATCACATGGTCCTGC
TGGAGTTCGTGACCGCCGCCGGGATCACTCTCGGCATGGACGAGCTGTACAAGTAAAGCGGCCGCGACTC
TAGATCATAATCAGCCATA
